Addgene plasmid #128470: S6_BstBI_SV40_SwaI
Purpose: SV40 promoter
Depositing lab: Lindy Barrett. Depositing organization: Broad Institute. Publication: A multiplexed gRNA piggyBac transposon system facilitates efficient induction of CRISPRi and CRISPRa in human pluripotent stem cells. Hazelbaker DZ, Beccard A, Angelini G, Mazzucato P, Messana A, Lam D, Eggan K, Barrett LE. Sci Rep. 2020 Jan 20;10(1):635. doi: 10.1038/s41598-020-57500-1. PubMed 31959800.
Backbone
  Vector backbone: pUC57 Kan
  Backbone manufacturer: Genewiz
  Backbone size w/o insert (bp): 2579
  Vector type: Bacterial Expression
Growth in bacteria
  Bacterial resistance: Kanamycin, 50 μg/mL
  Growth temperature: 37°C
  Growth strain: DH5alpha
  Copy number: High Copy
Gene/Insert
  Gene/Insert name: SV40 promoter
  Species: Synthetic
  Cloning method: Restriction Enzyme; 5′ cloning site Unknown (unknown if destroyed)
Terms and licenses: Academic/Nonprofit Terms; Industry Terms: Not Available to Industry
How to cite: S6_BstBI_SV40_SwaI was a gift from Lindy Barrett (Addgene plasmid # 128470 ; http://n2t.net/addgene:128470 ; RRID:Addgene_128470)
