[The description below was written by a language model from this plasmid's Addgene catalogue record and pLannotate feature annotations shown in this document.]
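Description:
S6_BstBI_SV40_SwaI is a small cloning "part" plasmid that stores a synthetic SV40 promoter fragment in the pUC57-Kan backbone. The catalogue lists it as a bacterial expression vector, but the record shows no coding payload. The sequenced plasmid is about 3 kb, and its only insert is the viral regulatory element. It is maintained in E. coli through the high-copy ColE1/pUC origin. Selection is with kanamycin, via an aph(3')-Ia aminoglycoside phosphotransferase gene that the annotation places downstream of the bla (AmpR) promoter.

The feature table identifies the insert as fragments of the SV40 enhancer and early promoter, followed by the SV40 origin of replication, which naturally overlaps the early promoter region. The insert interrupts the lacZα fragment of the pUC cloning region. The lac promoter, lac operator and CAP binding site sit just beyond it on the opposite strand. Short remnants of lacI, rop and the pBR322 bom region are backbone leftovers with no evident function here.

The name suggests that the promoter is flanked by BstBI and SwaI sites so it can be excised as a defined module, but the record lists the cloning sites as unknown, so this is an inference. The associated publication describes a multiplexed gRNA piggyBac transposon system for CRISPRi and CRISPRa in human pluripotent stem cells. The plasmid therefore most plausibly serves as a building block, supplying a constitutive mammalian promoter for assembly into those larger vectors. The record does not state which gene the SV40 promoter drives in the final constructs.
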