Features (pLannotate 1.2.2; 13 found; start..end, strand, type, name):
     48..72      +  promoter       SV40 promoter (fragment): SV40 early promoter
     73..144     +  promoter       SV40 promoter (fragment): SV40 enhancer and early promoter
    168..303     +  rep_origin     SV40 ori: SV40 origin of replication
    431..447     -  protein_bind   lac operator: The lac repressor binds to the lac operator to inhibit transcription in E. coli. This inhibition can be relieved by adding lactose or isopropyl-β-D-thiogalactopyranoside (IPTG). lac repressor encoded by lacI
    455..485     -  promoter       lac promoter: promoter for the E. coli lac operon
    500..521     -  protein_bind   CAP binding site: CAP binding activates transcription in the presence of cAMP. E. coli catabolite activator protein
    534..626     -  CDS            lacI (fragment): lac repressor; lacI; The lac repressor binds to the lac operator to inhibit transcription in E. coli. This inhibition can be relieved by adding lactose or isopropyl-β-D-thiogalactopyranoside (IPTG).
    809..1397    -  rep_origin     ori: high-copy-number ColE1/pMB1/pBR322/pUC origin of replication
   1568..2383    -  CDS            KanR: aminoglycoside phosphotransferase; aph(3')-Ia; confers resistance to kanamycin in bacteria or G418 (Geneticin®) in eukaryotes
   2384..2488    -  promoter       AmpR promoter: bla
   2583..2618    +  CDS            rop (fragment): Rop protein, which maintains plasmids at low copy number; rop
   2720..2819    +  misc_feature   bom (fragment): basis of mobility region from pBR322
   2825..21      -  CDS            lacZα (fragment) (across the origin): LacZα fragment of β-galactosidase; lacZ fragment
>Addgene plasmid #128470 | S6_BstBI_SV40_SwaI | addgene full sequence | sequence record 256203 | Addgene NGS Result
GTAAAACGACGGCCAGTGAATTGACGCGTATTGGGATGGAACTTCGAATGCATCTCAATTAGTCAGCAAC
CAGGTGTGGAAAGTCCCCAGGCTCCCCAGCAGGCAGAAGTATGCAAAGCATGCGTCTCAATTAGTCAGCA
ACCATAGTCCCGCCCCTAACTCCGCCCATCCCGCCCCTAACTCCGCCCAGTTCCGCCCATTCTCCGCCCC
ATGGCTGACTAATTTTTTTTATTTATGCAGAGGCCGAGGCCGCCTCGGCCTCTGAGCTATTCCAGAAGTA
GTGAGGAGGCTTTTTTGGAGGCCTAGGCTTTTGCAAAAAGCTTTCTAGAGGTACCACCGGAGCTTATTTA
AATACACAATTAATTAAGGAACATCCCAATGGCGCGCCGAGCTTGGCTCGAGCATGGTCATAGCTGTTTC
CTGTGTGAAATTGTTATCCGCTCACAATTCCACACAACATACGAGCCGGAAGCATAAAGTGTAAAGCCTG
GGGTGCCTAATGAGTGAGCTAACTCACATTAATTGCGTTGCGCTCACTGCCCGCTTTCCAGTCGGGAAAC
CTGTCGTGCCAGCTGCATTAATGAATCGGCCAACGCGCGGGGAGAGGCGGTTTGCGTATTGGGCGCTCTT
CCGCTTCCTCGCTCACTGACTCGCTGCGCTCGGTCGTTCGGCTGCGGCGAGCGGTATCAGCTCACTCAAA
GGCGGTAATACGGTTATCCACAGAATCAGGGGATAACGCAGGAAAGAACATGTGAGCAAAAGGCCAGCAA
AAGGCCAGGAACCGTAAAAAGGCCGCGTTGCTGGCGTTTTTCCATAGGCTCCGCCCCCCTGACGAGCATC
ACAAAAATCGACGCTCAAGTCAGAGGTGGCGAAACCCGACAGGACTATAAAGATACCAGGCGTTTCCCCC
TGGAAGCTCCCTCGTGCGCTCTCCTGTTCCGACCCTGCCGCTTACCGGATACCTGTCCGCCTTTCTCCCT
TCGGGAAGCGTGGCGCTTTCTCATAGCTCACGCTGTAGGTATCTCAGTTCGGTGTAGGTCGTTCGCTCCA
AGCTGGGCTGTGTGCACGAACCCCCCGTTCAGCCCGACCGCTGCGCCTTATCCGGTAACTATCGTCTTGA
GTCCAACCCGGTAAGACACGACTTATCGCCACTGGCAGCAGCCACTGGTAACAGGATTAGCAGAGCGAGG
TATGTAGGCGGTGCTACAGAGTTCTTGAAGTGGTGGCCTAACTACGGCTACACTAGAAGAACAGTATTTG
GTATCTGCGCTCTGCTGAAGCCAGTTACCTTCGGAAAAAGAGTTGGTAGCTCTTGATCCGGCAAACAAAC
CACCGCTGGTAGCGGTGGTTTTTTTGTTTGCAAGCAGCAGATTACGCGCAGAAAAAAAGGATCTCAAGAA
GATCCTTTGATCTTTTCTACGGGGTCTGACGCTCAGTGGAACGAAAACTCACGTTAAGGGATTTTGGTCA
TGAGATTATCAAAAAGGATCTTCACCTAGATCCTTTTAAATTAAAAATGAAGTTTTAAATCAATCTAAAG
TATATATGAGTAAACTTGGTCTGACAGTTAGAAAAACTCATCGAGCATCAAATGAAACTGCAATTTATTC
ATATCAGGATTATCAATACCATATTTTTGAAAAAGCCGTTTCTGTAATGAAGGAGAAAACTCACCGAGGC
AGTTCCATAGGATGGCAAGATCCTGGTATCGGTCTGCGATTCCGACTCGTCCAACATCAATACAACCTAT
TAATTTCCCCTCGTCAAAAATAAGGTTATCAAGTGAGAAATCACCATGAGTGACGACTGAATCCGGTGAG
AATGGCAAAAGTTTATGCATTTCTTTCCAGACTTGTTCAACAGGCCAGCCATTACGCTCGTCATCAAAAT
CACTCGCATCAACCAAACCGTTATTCATTCGTGATTGCGCCTGAGCGAGACGAAATACGCGATCGCTGTT
AAAAGGACAATTACAAACAGGAATCGAATGCAACCGGCGCAGGAACACTGCCAGCGCATCAACAATATTT
TCACCTGAATCAGGATATTCTTCTAATACCTGGAATGCTGTTTTCCCAGGGATCGCAGTGGTGAGTAACC
ATGCATCATCAGGAGTACGGATAAAATGCTTGATGGTCGGAAGAGGCATAAATTCCGTCAGCCAGTTTAG
TCTGACCATCTCATCTGTAACATCATTGGCAACGCTACCTTTGCCATGTTTCAGAAACAACTCTGGCGCA
TCGGGCTTCCCATACAATCGATAGATTGTCGCACCTGATTGCCCGACATTATCGCGAGCCCATTTATACC
CATATAAATCAGCATCCATGTTGGAATTTAATCGCGGCCTAGAGCAAGACGTTTCCCGTTGAATATGGCT
CATACTCTTCCTTTTTCAATATTATTGAAGCATTTATCAGGGTTATTGTCTCATGAGCGGATACATATTT
GAATGTATTTAGAAAAATAAACAAATAGGGGTTCCGCGCACATTTCCCCGAAAAGTGCCACCTGACGTCT
AAGAAACCATTATTATCATGACATTAACCTATAAAAATAGGCGTATCACGAGGCCCTTTCGTCTCGCGCG
TTTCGGTGATGACGGTGAAAACCTCTGACACATGCAGCTCCCGGAGACGGTCACAGCTTGTCTGTAAGCG
GATGCCGGGAGCAGACAAGCCCGTCAGGGCGCGTCAGCGGGTGTTGGCGGGTGTCGGGGCTGGCTTAACT
ATGCGGCATCAGAGCAGATTGTACTGAGAGTGCACCATATGCGGTGTGAAATACCGCACAGATGCGTAAG
GAGAAAATACCGCATCAGGCGCCATTCGCCATTCAGGCTGCGCAACTGTTGGGAAGGGCGATCGGTGCGG
GCCTCTTCGCTATTACGCCAGCTGGCGAAAGGGGGATGTGCTGCAAGGCGATTAAGTTGGGTAACGCCAG
GGTTTTCCCAGTCACGACGTT
