>Addgene plasmid #128470 | S6_BstBI_SV40_SwaI | depositor partial sequence | sequence record 246239 | partial sequence
TTCGAATGCATCTCAATTAGTCAGCAACCAGGTGTGGAAAGTCCCCAGGCTCCCCAGCAGGCAGAAGTAT
GCAAAGCATGCGTCTCAATTAGTCAGCAACCATAGTCCCGCCCCTAACTCCGCCCATCCCGCCCCTAACT
CCGCCCAGTTCCGCCCATTCTCCGCCCCATGGCTGACTAATTTTTTTTATTTATGCAGAGGCCGAGGCCG
CCTCGGCCTCTGAGCTATTCCAGAAGTAGTGAGGAGGCTTTTTTGGAGGCCTAGGCTTTTGCAAAAAGCT
TTCTAGAGGTACCACCGGAGCTTATTTAAAT
